>Addgene plasmid #191526 | pT2MPEF-TOMM-QUE37C | addgene full sequence | sequence record 375319 | Addgene NGS Result
GACATGGCGGGGTTGGGGGCCCCGGGAAAACCCCCAAAGCAAAGGGGTTAAGACAAGCTTTAGGGTAAGA
AGGTAGGGAAGGAAGAAAAAGAAGAAAGTAAAAACCAACATGGAGAGGGGGAAAAAAAAGGCAAAAGAAA
TGCTGGGTCCCGGTGCCGAAGCCGGAAGGTTGGTGGGGGCTGGGAGGCAGGCGGAAGGGGGGGAGGGCTT
GCCTGGGGGGGTAAAGGTGGGGCAGGAAGGCCCGGCTCTTTAAGAGASWRGGACATGCAGGTGTTGAGGG
CTCTGGGACACTCTCCAAGTCACAGCGTTCAGAACAGCCTTAAGGATAAGAAGATAGGATAGAAGGACAA
AGAGCAAGTTAAAACCCAGCATGGAGAGGAGCACAAAAAGGCCACAGACACTGCTGGTCCCTGTGTCTGA
GCCTGCATGTTTGATGGTGTCTGGATGCAAGCAGAAGGGGTGGAAGAGCTTGCCTGGAGAGATACAGCTG
GGTCAGTAGGACTGGGACAGGCAGCTGGAGAATTGCCATGTAGATGTTCATACAATCGTCAAATCATGAA
GGCTGGAAAAGCCCTCCAAGATCCCCAAGACCAACCCCAACCCACCCACCGTGCCCACTGGCCATGTCCC
TCAGTGCCACATCCCCACAGTTCTTCATCACCTCCAGGGACGGTGACCCCCCCACCTCCGTGGGCAGCTG
TGCCACTGCAGCACCGCTCTTTGGAGAAGGTAAATCTTGCTAAATCCAGCCCGACCCTCCCCTGGCACAA
CGTAAGGCCATTATCTCTCATCCAACTCCAGGACGGAGTCAGTGAGGATGGGGCTCTAGGAATAAAATAT
CTTTATTTTCATTACATCTGTGTGTTGGTTTTTTGTGTGGTCGACATTGATTATTGACTAGATCATCGCG
TGAGGCTCCGGTGCCCGTCAGTGGGCAGAGCGCACATCGCCCACAGTCCCCGAGAAGTTGGGGGGAGGGG
TCGGCAATTGAACCGGTGCCTAGAGAAGGTGGCGCGGGGTAAACTGGGAAAGTGATGTCGTGTACTGGCT
CCGCCTTTTTCCCGAGGGTGGGGGAGAACCGTATATAAGTGCAGTAGTCGCCGTGAACGTTCTTTTTCGC
AACGGGTTTGCCGCCAGAACACAGGTAAGTGCCGTGTGTGGTTCCCGCGGGCCTGGCCTCTTTACGGGTT
ATGGCCCTTGCGTGCCTTGAATTACTTCCACGCCCCTGGCTGCAGTACGTGATTCTTGATCCCGAGCTTC
GGGTTGGAAGTGGGTGGGAGAGTTCGAGGCCTTGCGCTTAAGGAGCCCCTTCGCCTCGTGCTTGAGTTGA
GGCCTGGCCTGGGCGCTGGGGCCGCCGCGTGCGAATCTGGTGGCACCTTCGCGCCTGTCTCGCTGCTTTC
GATAAGTCTCTAGCCATTTAAAATTTTTGATGACCTGCTGCGACGCTTTTTTTCTGGCAAGATAGTCTTG
TAAATGCGGGCCAAGATCTGCACACTGGTATTTCGGTTTTTGGGGCCGCGGGCGGCGACGGGGCCCGTGC
GTCCCAGCGCACATGTTCGGCGAGGCGGGGCCTGCGAGCGCGGCCACCGAGAATCGGACGGGGGTAGTCT
CAAGCTGGCCGGCCTGCTCTGGTGCCTGGCCTCGCGCCGCCGTGTATCGCCCCGCCCTGGGCGGCAAGGC
TGGCCCGGTCGGCACCAGTTGCGTGAGCGGAAAGATGGCCGCTTCCCGGCCCTGCTGCAGGGAGCTCAAA
ATGGAGGACGCGGCGCTCGGGAGAGCGGGCGGGTGAGTCACCCACACAAAGGAAAAGGGCCTTTCCGTCC
TCAGCCGTCGCTTCATGTGACTCCACGGAGTACCGGGCGCCGTCCAGGCACCTCGATTAGTTCTCGAGCT
TTTGGAGTACGTCGTCTTTAGGTTGGGGGGAGGGGTTTTATGCGATGGAGTTTCCCCACACTGAGTGGGT
GGAGACTGAAGTTAGGCCAGCTTGGCACTTGATGTAATTCTCCTTGGAATTTGCCCTTTTTGAGTTTGGA
TCTTGGTTCATTCTCAAGCCTCAGACAGTGGTTCAAAGTTTTTTTCTTCCATTTCAGGTGTCGTGAGGAA
TTAAAGCTAGCGCCACCATGGTGGGTCGGAACAGCGCCATCGCCGCCGGTGTATGCGGGGCCCTTTTCAT
TGGGTACTGCATCTACTTCGACCGCAAAAGACGAAGTGACCCCAACTTCAAGAACAGGCTTCGAGAACGA
AGAAAGAAACAGAAGCTTGCCAAGGAGAGAGCTGGGCTTTCCAAGTTACCTGACCTTAAAGATGCTGAAG
CTGTTCAGAAGTTCTTCCTTGAAGAAATACAGCTTGGTGAAGAGTTACTAGCTCAAGGTGAATATGAGAA
GGGCGTAGACCATCTGACAAATGCAATTGCTGTGTGTGGACAGCCACAGCAGTTACTGCAGGTCTTACAG
CAAACTCTTCCACCACCAGTGTTCCAGATGCTTCTGACTAAGCTCCCAACAATTAGTCAGAGAATTGTAA
GTGCTCAGAGCTTGGCTGAAGATGATGTGGAAGGCGGTAGCGGGGATCCACCGGTCGCCACCATGGTGAA
AACTGTGAAAGTGAATATAACAACCCCTGATGGGCCAGTCTACGACGCTGATATCGAGATGGTGTCCGTG
CGGGCCGAGAGTGGTGATCTCGGCATCCTCCCCGGTCACATTCCCACAAAGGCCCCACTGAAGATCGGAG
CTGTGCGGCTGAAGAAGGACGGCCAAACAGAGGATGTCGCAGTCTCAGGCGGCACTGTTGAAGTGCGGCC
TGACCACGTTACCATTAATGCTCAAGCCGCTGAACGGGCGGAGGACATTGACGTCCTCCGCGCCAAAGCG
GCGAAAGAGCGGGCGGAGCGCCGCCTGCAAAGCCAGACCCGTTACAACAGCCACAACGTCTATATCATGG
CCGACAAGCAGAAGAACGGCATCAAGGTGAACTTCAAGATCCGCCACAACATCGAGGACGGCAGCGTGCA
GCTCGCCGACCACTACCAGCAGAACACCCCCATCGGCGACGGCCCCGTGCTGCTGCCCGACAACCACTAC
CTGAGCACCCAGTCCAAGCTGAGCAAAGACCCCAACGAGAAGCGCGATCACATGGTCCTGCTGGAGTTCG
TGACCGCCGCCGGGATCACTCTCGGCATGGACGAGCTGTACAAGGGTGGCACCGGAGGGAGCATGGTGAG
CAAGGGCGAGGAGCTGTTCACCGGGGTGGTGCCCATCCTGGTCGAGCTGGACGGCGACGTAAACGGCCAC
AAGTTCAGCGTGTCCGGCGAGGGCGAGGGCGATGCCACCTACGGCAAGCTGACCCTGAAGTTCATCTGCA
CCACCGGCAAGCTGCCCGTGCCCTGGCCCACCCTCGTGACCACCCTGACCTACGGCGTGCAGTGCTTCAG
CCGCTACCCCGACCACATGAAGCAGCACGACTTCTTCAAGTCCGCCATGCCCGAAGGCTACGTCCAGGAG
CGCACCATCTTCTTCAAGGACGACGGCAACTACAAGACCCGCGCCGAGGTGAAGTTCGAGGGCGACACCC
TGGTGAACCGCATCGAGCTGAAGGGCATCGACTTCAAGGAGGACGGCAACATCCTGGGGCACAAGCTGGA
GTACAACCTGGGTGACATCGACTTCAAACGGGCCGAACTGGCGTTAAAACGCGCCATGAACCGTTTGAGC
GTTGCGGAAGATAAGTGAGCGGCCGCTCGATAAGCTTGATCGATGATCTAGAGCTCGCTGATCAGCCTCG
ACTGTGCCTTCTAGTTGCCAGCCATCTGTTGTTTGCCCCTCCCCCGTGCCTTCCTTGACCCTGGAAGGTG
CCACTCCCACTGTCCTTTCCTAATAAAATGAGGAAATTGCATCGCATTGTCTGAGTAGGTGTCATTCTAT
TCTGGGGGGTGGGGTGGGGCAGGACAGCAAGGGGGAGGATTGGGAAGACAATAGCAGGCATGCTGGGGAT
GCGGTGGGCTCTATGGCTTCTGAGGCGGAAAGAACCTGCAGCTTTTCCCAAGGCAGTCTGGAGCATGCGC
TTTAGCAGCCCCGCTGGGCACTTGGCGCTACACAAGTGGCCTCTGGCCTCGCACACATTCCACATCCACC
GGTAGGCGCCAACCGGCTCCGTTCTTTGGTGGCCCCTTCGCGCCACCTTCTACTCCTCCCCTAGTCAGGA
AGTTCCCCCCCGCCCCGCAGCTCGCGTCGTGCAGGACGTGACAAATGGAAGTAGCACGTCTCACTAGTCT
CGTGCAGATGGACAGCACCGCTGAGCAATGGAAGCGGGTAGGCCTTTGGGGCAGCGGCCAATAGCAGCTT
TGCTCCTTCGCTTTCTGGGCTCAGAGGCTGGGAAGGGGTGGGTCCGGGGGCGGGCTCAGGGGCGGGCTCA
GGGGCGGGGCGGGCGCCCGAAGGTCCTCCGGAGGCCCGGCATTCTGCACGCTTCAAAAGCGCACGTCTGC
CGCGCTGTTCTCCTCTTCCTCATCTCCGGGCCTTTCGACCTGTGGCCACAACCATGACCGAGTACAAGCC
CACGGTGCGCCTCGCCACCCGCGACGACGTCCCCAGGGCCGTACGCACCCTCGCCGCCGCGTTCGCCGAC
TACCCCGCCACGCGCCACACCGTCGATCCGGACCGCCACATCGAGCGGGTCACCGAGCTGCAAGAACTCT
TCCTCACGCGCGTCGGGCTCGACATCGGCAAGGTGTGGGTCGCGGACGACGGCGCCGCGGTGGCGGTCTG
GACCACGCCGGAGAGCGTCGAAGCGGGGGCGGTGTTCGCCGAGATCGGCCCGCGCATGGCCGAGTTGAGC
GGTTCCCGGCTGGCCGCGCAGCAACAGATGGAAGGCCTCCTGGCGCCGCACCGGCCCAAGGAGCCCGCGT
GGTTCCTGGCCACCGTCGGCGTCTCGCCCGACCACCAGGGCAAGGGTCTGGGCAGCGCCGTCGTGCTCCC
CGGAGTGGAGGCGGCCGAGCGCGCCGGGGTGCCCGCCTTCCTGGAGACCTCCGCGCCCCGCAACCTCCCC
TTCTACGAGCGGCTCGGCTTCACCGTCACCGCCGACGTCGAGGTGCCCGAAGGACCGCGCACCTGGTGCA
TGACCCGCAAGCCCGGTGCCTGACGCCCGCCCCACGACCCGCAGCGCCCGACCGAAAGGAGCGCACGACC
CCATGCATCGATGATCTAGAGCTCGCTGATCAGCCTCGACTGTGCCTTCTAGTTGCCAGCCATCTGTTGT
TTGCCCCTCCCCCGTGCCTTCCTTGACCCTGGAAGGTGCCACTCCCACTGTCCTTTCCTAATAAAATGAG
GAAATTGCATCGCATTGTCTGAGTAGGTGTCATTCTATTCTGGGGGGTGGGGTGGGGCAGGACAGCAAGG
GGGAGGATTGGGAAGACAATAGCAGGCATGCTGGGGATGCGGTGGGCTCTATGGCTGCAGCCCAAGCTTG
GCGTAATCATGGTCATAGCTGTTTCCTGTGTGAAATTGTTATCCGCTCACAATTCCACACAACATACGAG
CCGGAAGCATAAAGTGTAAAGCCTGGGGTGCCTAATGAGTGAGCTAACTCACATTAATTGCGTTGCGCTC
ACTGCCCGCTTTCCAGTCGGGAAACCTGTCGTGCCAGCGGATCCCTAGAGGGACAGCCCCCCCCCAAAGC
CCCCAGGGATGTAATTACGTCCCTCCCCCGCTAGGGGGCAGCAGCGAGCCGCCCGGGGCTCCGCTCCGGT
CCGGCGCTCCCCCCGCATCCCCGAGCCGGCAGCGTGCGGGGACAGCCCGGGCACGGGGAAGGTGGCACGG
GATCGCTTTCCTCTGAACGCTTCTCGCTGCTCTTTGAGCCTGCAGACACCTGGGGGGATACGGGGAAAAA
GCTTTAGGCTGAAAGAGAGATTTAGAATGACAGAATCATAGAACGGCCTGGGTTGCAAAGGAGCACAGTG
CTCATCCAGATCCAACCCCCTGCTATGTGCAGGGTCATCAACCAGCAGCCCAGGCTGCCCAGAGCCACAT
CCAGCCTGGCCTTGAATGCCTGCAGGGATGGGGCATCCACAGCCTCCTTGGGCAACCTGTTCAGTGCGTC
ACCACCCTCTGGGGGAAAAACTGCCTCCTCATATCCAACCCAAACCTCCCCTGTCTCAGTGTAAAGCCAT
TCCCCCTTGTCCTATCAAGGGGGAGTTTGCTGTGACATTGTTGGTCTGGGGTGACACATGTTTGCCAATT
CAGTGCATCACGGAGAGGCAGATCTTGGGGATAAGGAAGTGCAGGACAGCATGGACGTGGGACATGCAGG
TGTTGAGGGCTCTGGGACACTCTCCAAGTCACAGCGTTCAGAACAGCCTTAAGGATAAGAAGATAGGATA
GAAGGACAAAGAGCAAGTTAAAACCCAGCATGGAGAGGAGCACAAAAAGGCCACAGACACTGCTGGTCCC
TGTGTCTGAGCCTGCATGTTTGATGGTGTCTGGATGCAAGCAGAAGGGGTGGAAGAGCTTGCCTGGAGAG
ATACAGCTGGGTCAGTAGGACTGGGACAGGCAGCTGGAGAATTGCCATGTAGATGTTCATACAATCGTCA
AATCATGAAGGCTGGAAAAGCCCTCCAAGATCCCCAAGACCAACCCCAACCCACCCACCGTGCCCACTGG
CCATGTCCCTCAGTGCCACATCCCCACAGTTCTTCATCACCTCCAGGGACGGTGACCCCCCCACCTCCGT
GGGCAGCTGTGCCACTGCAGCACCGCTCTTTGGAGAAGGTAAATCTTGCTAAATCCAGCCCGACCCTCCC
CTGGCACAACGTAAGGCCATTATCTCTCATCCAACTCCAGGACGGAGTCAGTGAGGATGGGGCTCTAGCC
GGACCGACGCGTCTCGATAGGGATAACAGGGTAATTGATCCAATACTCAAGTACAATTTTAATGGAGTAC
TTTTTTACTTTTACTCAAGTAAGATTCTAGCCAGATACTTTTACTTTTAATTGAGTAAAATTTTCCCTAA
GTACTTGTACTTTCACTTGAGTAAAATTTTTGAGTACTTTTTACACCTCTGGAGCTCCAGCTTTTGTTCC
CTTTAGTGAGGGTTAATTTCGAGCTTGGCGTAATCATGGTCATAGCTGTTTCCTGTGTGAAATTGTTATC
CGCTCACAATTCCACACAACATACGAGCCGGAAGCATAAAGTGTAAAGCCTGGGGTGCCTAATGAGTGAG
CTAACTCACATTAATTGCGTTGCGCTCACTGCCCGCTTTCCAGTCGGGAAACCTGTCGTGCCAGCTGCAT
TAATGAATCGGCCAACGCGCGGGGAGAGGCGGTTTGCGTATTGGGCGCTCTTCCGCTTCCTCGCTCACTG
ACTCGCTGCGCTCGGTCGTTCGGCTGCGGCGAGCGGTATCAGCTCACTCAAAGGCGGTAATACGGTTATC
CACAGAATCAGGGGATAACGCAGGAAAGAACATGTGAGCAAAAGGCCAGCAAAAGGCCAGGAACCGTAAA
AAGGCCGCGTTGCTGGCGTTTTTCCATAGGCTCCGCCCCCCTGACGAGCATCACAAAAATCGACGCTCAA
GTCAGAGGTGGCGAAACCCGACAGGACTATAAAGATACCAGGCGTTTCCCCCTGGAAGCTCCCTCGTGCG
CTCTCCTGTTCCGACCCTGCCGCTTACCGGATACCTGTCCGCCTTTCTCCCTTCGGGAAGCGTGGCGCTT
TCTCATAGCTCACGCTGTAGGTATCTCAGTTCGGTGTAGGTCGTTCGCTCCAAGCTGGGCTGTGTGCACG
AACCCCCCGTTCAGCCCGACCGCTGCGCCTTATCCGGTAACTATCGTCTTGAGTCCAACCCGGTAAGACA
CGACTTATCGCCACTGGCAGCAGCCACTGGTAACAGGATTAGCAGAGCGAGGTATGTAGGCGGTGCTACA
GAGTTCTTGAAGTGGTGGCCTAACTACGGCTACACTAGAAGAACAGTATTTGGTATCTGCGCTCTGCTGA
AGCCAGTTACCTTCGGAAAAAGAGTTGGTAGCTCTTGATCCGGCAAACAAACCACCGCTGGTAGCGGTGG
TTTTTTTGTTTGCAAGCAGCAGATTACGCGCAGAAAAAAAGGATCTCAAGAAGATCCTTTGATCTTTTCT
ACGGGGTCTGACGCTCAGTGGAACGAAAACTCACGTTAAGGGATTTTGGTCATGAGATTATCAAAAAGGA
TCTTCACCTAGATCCTTTTAAATTAAAAATGAAGTTTTAAATCAATCTAAAGTATATATGAGTAAACTTG
GTCTGACAGTTACCAATGCTTAATCAGTGAGGCACCTATCTCAGCGATCTGTCTATTTCGTTCATCCATA
GTTGCCTGACTCCCCGTCGTGTAGATAACTACGATACGGGAGGGCTTACCATCTGGCCCCAGTGCTGCAA
TGATACCGCGAGACCCACGCTCACCGGCTCCAGATTTATCAGCAATAAACCAGCCAGCCGGAAGGGCCGA
GCGCAGAAGTGGTCCTGCAACTTTATCCGCCTCCATCCAGTCTATTAATTGTTGCCGGGAAGCTAGAGTA
AGTAGTTCGCCAGTTAATAGTTTGCGCAACGTTGTTGCCATTGCTACAGGCATCGTGGTGTCACGCTCGT
CGTTTGGTATGGCTTCATTCAGCTCCGGTTCCCAACGATCAAGGCGAGTTACATGATCCCCCATGTTGTG
CAAAAAAGCGGTTAGCTCCTTCGGTCCTCCGATCGTTGTCAGAAGTAAGTTGGCCGCAGTGTTATCACTC
ATGGTTATGGCAGCACTGCATAATTCTCTTACTGTCATGCCATCCGTAAGATGCTTTTCTGTGACTGGTG
AGTACTCAACCAAGTCATTCTGAGAATAGTGTATGCGGCGACCGAGTTGCTCTTGCCCGGCGTCAATACG
GGATAATACCGCGCCACATAGCAGAACTTTAAAAGTGCTCATCATTGGAAAACGTTCTTCGGGGCGAAAA
CTCTCAAGGATCTTACCGCTGTTGAGATCCAGTTCGATGTAACCCACTCGTGCACCCAACTGATCTTCAG
CATCTTTTACTTTCACCAGCGTTTCTGGGTGAGCAAAAACGGGAAGGCAAAATGCCGCAAAAAAGGGAAT
AAGGGCGACACGGAAATGTTGAATACTCATACTCTTCCTTTTTCAATATTATTGAAGCATTTATCAGGGT
TATTGTCTCATGAGCGGATACATATTTGAATGTATTTAGAAAAATAAACAAATAGGGGTTCCGCGCACAT
TTCCCCGAAAAGTGCCACCTAAATTGTAAGCGTTAATATTTTGTTAAAATTCGCGTTAAATTTTTGTTAA
ATCAGCTCATTTTTTAACCAATAGGCCGAAATCGGCAAAATCCCTTATAAATCAAAAGAATAGACCGAGA
TAGGGT
[37 nt withheld, positions 9387-9423]
AAAGAACGTGGACTCCAACGTCAAAGG
[49 nt withheld, positions 9451-9499]
T
[91 nt withheld, positions 9501-9591]
G
[124 nt withheld, positions 9593-9716]
CCCATTCGCCATTCAGGCTGCGCAACTGTTGGGAAGGGCGATCGGTGCGGGCCTCTTCGCTATTACGCCA
GCTGGCGAAAGGGGGATGTGCTGCAAGGCGATTAAGTTGGGTAACGCCAGGGTTTTCCCAGTCACGACGT
TGTAAAACGACGGCCAGTGAATTGTAATACGACTCACTATAGGGCGAATTGGGTACCAGAGGTGTAAAGT
ACTTGAGTAATTTTACTTGATTACTGTACTTAAGTATTATTTTTGGGGATTTTTACTTTACTTGAGTACA
ATTAAAAATCAATACTTTTACTTTTACTTAATTACATTTTTTTAGAAAAAAAAGTACTTTTTACTCCTTA
CAATTTTATTTACAGTCAAAAAGTACTTATTTTTTGGAGATCACTTGTCGAGTAGGGATAACAGGGTAAT
GATCCCCCGGGCTGCAGTCGCGACGCGTCCTAGAGGGACAGCCCCCCCCCAAAGCCCCCAGGGATGTAAT
TACGTCCCTCCCCCGCTAGGGGGCAGCAGCGAGCCGCCCGGGGCTCCGCTCCGGTCCGGCGCTCCCCCCG
CATCCCCGAGCCGGCAGCGTGCGGGGACAGCCCGGGCACGGGGAAGGTGGCACGGGATCGCTTTCCTCTG
AACGCTTCTCGCTGCTCTTTGAGCCTGCAGACACCTGGGGGGATACGGGGAAAAAGCTTTAGGCTGAAAG
AGAGATTTAGAATGACAGAATCATAGAACGGCCTGGGTTGCAAAGGAGCACAGTGCTCATCCAGATCCAA
CCCCCTGCTATGTGCAGGGTCATCAACCAGCAGCCCAGGCTGCCCAGAGCCACATCCAGCCTGGCCTTGA
ATGCCTGCAGGGATGGGGCATCCACAGCCTCCTTGGGCAACCTGTTCAGTGCGTCACCACCCTCTGGGGG
AAAAACTGCCTCCTCATATCCAACCCAAACCTCCCCTGTCTCAGTGTAAAGCCATTCCCCCTTGTCCTAT
CAAGGGGGAGTTTGCTGTGACATTGTTGGTCTGGGGTGACACATGTTTGCCAATTCAGTGCATCACGGAG
AGGCAGATCTTGGGGATAAGGAAGTGCAGGACAGCATGGACGTGGGACATGCAGGTGTTGAGGGCTCTGG
GACACTCTCCAAGTCACAGCGTTCAGAACAGCCTTAAGGATAAGAAGATAGGATAGAAGGACAAAGAGCA
AGTTAAAAC
Features (pLannotate 1.2.2; 30 found; start..end, strand, type, name):
    310..468     -  CDS            OR51A7 (fragment): O51A7_HUMAN - Experimental evidence at transcript level: Swiss-Prot protein existence level 2. Odorant receptor. From Homo sapiens (Human).
    831..879     +  polyA_signal   poly(A) signal: synthetic polyadenylation signal
    883..901     +  enhancer       CMV enhancer (fragment): human cytomegalovirus immediate early enhancer
    915..2096    +  promoter       EF-1α promoter: strong constitutive promoter for human elongation factor EF-1α
   2118..2552    +  CDS            TOMM20: TOM20_HUMAN - Also known as KIAA0016. Experimental evidence at protein level: Swiss-Prot protein existence level 1. Central component of the receptor complex responsible for the recognition and translocation of cytosolically synthesized mitochondrial preproteins. Together with TOM22 functions as the transit peptide receptor at the surface of the mitochondrion outer membrane and facilitates the movement of preproteins into the TOM40 translocation pore (By similarity). Required for the translocation across the mitochondrial outer membrane of cytochrome P450 monooxygenases. From Homo sapiens (Hum
   2589..2909    +  CDS            atpC (fragment): ATPE_BACSU - Experimental evidence at protein level: Swiss-Prot protein existence level 1. Produces ATP from ADP in the presence of a proton gradient across the membrane. From Bacillus subtilis (strain 168).
   2925..3647    +  CDS            cEGFP: cEGFP is a basic (constitutively fluorescent) green fluorescent protein published in 2008, derived from Aequorea victoria.
   3654..3725    +  CDS            atpC (fragment): ATPE_BACP3 - Experimental evidence at protein level: Swiss-Prot protein existence level 1. Produces ATP from ADP in the presence of a proton gradient across the membrane. From Bacillus sp. (strain PS3).
   3782..4006    +  polyA_signal   bGH poly(A) signal: bovine growth hormone polyadenylation signal
   4031..4517    +  promoter       PGK promoter: mouse phosphoglycerate kinase 1 promoter
   4534..5133    +  CDS            PuroR: puromycin N-acetyltransferase; pac from Streptomyces alboniger; confers resistance to puromycin
   5220..5444    +  polyA_signal   bGH poly(A) signal: bovine growth hormone polyadenylation signal
   5494..5516    -  protein_bind   lac operator (fragment): The lac repressor binds to the lac operator to inhibit transcription in E. coli. This inhibition can be relieved by adding lactose or isopropyl-β-D-thiogalactopyranoside (IPTG). lac repressor encoded by lacI
   5520..5550    -  promoter       lac promoter: promoter for the E. coli lac operon
   5565..5586    -  protein_bind   CAP binding site: CAP binding activates transcription in the presence of cAMP. E. coli catabolite activator protein
   5599..5638    -  CDS            lacI (fragment): lac repressor; lacI; The lac repressor binds to the lac operator to inhibit transcription in E. coli. This inhibition can be relieved by adding lactose or isopropyl-β-D-thiogalactopyranoside (IPTG).
   6185..6313    -  CDS            OR51A4 (fragment): O51A4_HUMAN - Experimental evidence at transcript level: Swiss-Prot protein existence level 2. Odorant receptor. From Homo sapiens (Human).
   6339..6497    -  CDS            OR51A7 (fragment): O51A7_HUMAN - Experimental evidence at transcript level: Swiss-Prot protein existence level 2. Odorant receptor. From Homo sapiens (Human).
   7070..7088    -  promoter       T3 promoter: promoter for bacteriophage T3 RNA polymerase
   7131..7153    -  protein_bind   lac operator (fragment): The lac repressor binds to the lac operator to inhibit transcription in E. coli. This inhibition can be relieved by adding lactose or isopropyl-β-D-thiogalactopyranoside (IPTG). lac repressor encoded by lacI
   7157..7187    -  promoter       lac promoter: promoter for the E. coli lac operon
   7202..7223    -  protein_bind   CAP binding site: CAP binding activates transcription in the presence of cAMP. E. coli catabolite activator protein
   7236..7328    -  CDS            lacI (fragment): lac repressor; lacI; The lac repressor binds to the lac operator to inhibit transcription in E. coli. This inhibition can be relieved by adding lactose or isopropyl-β-D-thiogalactopyranoside (IPTG).
   7511..8099    -  rep_origin     ori: high-copy-number ColE1/pMB1/pBR322/pUC origin of replication
   8270..9130    -  CDS            AmpR: β-lactamase; bla; confers resistance to ampicillin, carbenicillin, and related antibiotics
   9131..9235    -  promoter       AmpR promoter: bla
   9288..9716    -  rep_origin     f1 ori (sequence partly withheld): f1 bacteriophage origin of replication; arrow indicates direction of (+) strand synthesis
   9721..9878    -  CDS            lacZα (fragment): LacZα fragment of β-galactosidase; lacZ fragment
   9881..9899    +  promoter       T7 promoter: promoter for bacteriophage T7 RNA polymerase
  10706..10834   -  CDS            OR51A4 (fragment): O51A4_HUMAN - Experimental evidence at transcript level: Swiss-Prot protein existence level 2. Odorant receptor. From Homo sapiens (Human).
