[The description below was written by a language model from this plasmid's Addgene catalogue record and pLannotate feature annotations shown in this document.]
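Description:
pT2MPEF-TOMM-QUE37C is a mammalian expression plasmid built on the pT2+MCS backbone, a Tol2 transposon vector intended for genomic integration of its cargo when Tol2 transposase is provided. It is maintained in E. coli as a high-copy plasmid through a ColE1/pUC-type origin and selected with ampicillin via the β-lactamase gene. An f1 origin, T7 and T3 promoters, and lac/lacZα remnants are left over from the cloning backbone. The automated annotation does not label the Tol2 terminal repeats themselves.

The payload is QUEEN-37C, a synthetic, genetically encoded fluorescent ATP indicator, fused downstream of human TOMM20 so that the sensor is anchored at the mitochondrial outer membrane. In the feature table, the sensor appears as a GFP-derived coding sequence (annotated as cEGFP) flanked by fragments of the bacterial ATP synthase ε subunit from Bacillus subtilis and Bacillus PS3. This matches a design in which ATP binding to the ε subunit alters the fluorescence of the inserted fluorescent protein. The fusion is driven by the strong constitutive EF-1α promoter and terminated by a bGH polyadenylation signal, and a synthetic poly(A) signal sits upstream of the promoter. A second cassette, with the mouse PGK promoter driving puromycin N-acetyltransferase and its own bGH poly(A), allows puromycin selection of stably transposed mammalian cells.

Repeated short matches to human odorant receptor genes (OR51A7 and OR51A4) occur on either side of the expression cassettes and again in the backbone. The record does not explain them, and they are probably non-coding flanking sequence rather than functional genes. The stated use is ATP measurement at the mitochondrial outer membrane by live-cell imaging.
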