Addgene plasmid #191526: pT2MPEF-TOMM-QUE37C
Purpose: ATP measurement, mitochondria outer membrane, Tol2 transposon
Depositing lab: Yasushi Okada. Depositing organization: RIKEN Center for Biosystems Dynamics Research, Kobe. Publication: Live cell imaging of metabolic heterogeneity by quantitative fluorescent ATP indicator protein, QUEEN-37C. Yaginuma H, Okada Y. bioRxiv 2021.10.08.463131 10.1101/2021.10.08.463131.
Backbone
  Vector backbone: pT2+MCS
  Vector type: Mammalian Expression
  Selectable markers: Puromycin
Growth in bacteria
  Bacterial resistance: Ampicillin, 100 μg/mL
  Growth temperature: 37°C
  Growth strain: DH5alpha
  Copy number: High Copy
Gene/Insert
  Gene/Insert name: QUEEN-37C
  Species: Synthetic
  Cloning method: Restriction Enzyme; 5′ cloning site unknown (unknown if destroyed); 3′ cloning site unknown (unknown if destroyed)
  Sequencing primers: 5′ unknown
Terms and licenses: Academic/Nonprofit Terms; Industry Terms: Not Available to Industry
How to cite: pT2MPEF-TOMM-QUE37C was a gift from Yasushi Okada (Addgene plasmid # 191526 ; http://n2t.net/addgene:191526 ; RRID:Addgene_191526)
